>Addgene plasmid #174963 | pMSR:MSMEG_0974:Dendra | addgene full sequence | sequence record 345480 | Addgene NGS Result
CTGTCGAAGTCCGCGTTCACCAAGTCGCTGAAGCGTGGCTACGCCAAGATCGGTCGGCCGGAACTCCGCA
TCCACGACCTCCGCGCTGTCGGCGCTACGTTCGCCGCTCAGGCAGGTGCGACGACCAAGGAGCTGATGGC
CCGTCTCGGTCACACGACTCCTAGGATGGCGATGAAGTACCAGATGGCGTCTGAGGCCCGCGACGAGGCT
ATCGCTGAGGCGATGTCCAAGCTGGCCAAGACCTCCTGAAACGCAAAAAGCCCCCCTCCCAAGGACACTG
AGTCCTAAAGAGGGGGGTTTCTTGTCAGTACGCGAAGAACCACGCCTGGCCGCGAGCGCCAGCACCGCCG
CTCTGTGCGGAGACCTGGGCACCAGCCCCGCCGCCGCCAGGAGCATTGCCGTTCCCGCCAGAAATCTAGA
CGGTGACCACAACGCGCCCGCTTTGATCGGGGACGTCGAAATATTGGATCGTCGGCACCGTCACGGCCGT
GGGAGGCGGCACGATCCGCGACGTGATGATCGGCCGCATCCCCACGGTGCTGCGCAGTGAGCTCTACGCC
ATCCCGGCGTTGATCTGTGCGTTCGCACGCACAGGCCCGGTGTGAGAAGGGTCTCTGACGAGCGGGAGAA
CTCCCTATCAGTGATAGAGTTTGTCCTCCCTATCAGTGATAGATAGGCTTAAGGAGTAATACGACTCACT
ATAGGGAGAAGGAGGCCATTATGATGAATACCGAGCACATCGATATCGGGCTGGCCCGGTACTCCGACTG
GGCGTTCACGTCCTCGGTGCTGGTGCTGGTGGGTGCACTGCTGCTGCTCGCCGTCGAGATGGCGTACAGC
CGCAGCCGCCGCGTCGAGTCCCGTGAGCTGGTCGGGGCGGGCGGGCCCTCGGTGGTCGGCGCCGACAGCG
CGACCCCCGGCGTCGTCGTGGAGAGCCCCAAGCGGCCGTTCGACGAGCGGGTCGGCAAGACCGGTCTGGC
ACTGACCTACGTCGGTATCGGTCTGCTGCTGGTGTGCATCGTGCTGCGCGGCGTGTCCACCTCGCGCGTG
CCGTGGGGCAACATGTACGAGTTCATCAACCTGACGTGCTTCTGCGGGCTGGTGGCCGCCGCGGTCGTGC
TGCGCAGGCCGCAGTACCGCACGCTGTGGGTGTTCGTGCTCGTGCCGGTGCTGATCCTGTTGACCGTCTC
GGGCCGCTGGCTCTACACCAACGCCGCCCCGGTGATGCCCGCGCTGCAGTCGTACTGGCTGCCCATCCAC
GTGTCGGTGGTGAGCCTGGGCTCGGGTGTGTTCCTGGTGGCGGGCGTCGCGAGCATCCTGTTCCTGCTGA
AGATGTCGCCGCTGGGCCAACCGCAGGAGGGGCGTGACAGCGTGTGGGCGCGGATCATCGACCGCGTGCC
CGACGCGCAGACGCTGGACCGGATCGCCTACCGCACCACGATCTTCGCGTTCCCGGTGTTCGGCTTCGGC
GTCATCTTCGGCGCGATCTGGGCCGAGGAGGCCTGGGGCCGCTACTGGGGCTGGGACCCCAAGGAGACCG
TGTCGTTCATCGCGTGGGTCGTGTACGCGGCGTACCTGCACGCCCGCTCGACCGCGGGGTGGCGTGACCG
CAAGGCCGCCTGGATCAACGTCGTCGGTTTCGTCGCGATGGTCTTCAACCTGTTCTTCATCAACCTGGTC
ACCGTCGGCCTGCATTCGTACGCGGGAGTCGGCAAGCTTGGTGCGGCCGCGGGCAACACGCCTGGCATCA
ATCTGATCAAGGAGGACATGCGTGTCAAGGTGCATATGGAGGGCAACGTGAACGGTCACGCCTTCGTGAT
CGAGGGGGAGGGTAAGGGTAAGCCTTACGAAGGGACCCAGACCGCCAACCTCACCGTCAAGGAGGGCGCC
CCTCTCCCATTCTCGTACGATATCCTCACTACCGCGGTGCATTACGGGAACCGCGTGTTCACCAAGTACC
CCGAGGATATCCCTGACTACTTCAAGCAGAGCTTCCCGGAGGGATACTCCTGGGAGCGGACGATGACCTT
CGAAGACAAGGGTATCTGTACGATCCGCAGCGACATCTCGCTGGAAGGGGACTGTTTCTTCCAGAACGTC
CGTTTCAAGGGGACCAACTTTCCGCCGAACGGCCCGGTCATGCAGAAGAAGACCCTCAAGTGGGAGCCGA
GCACGGAGAAGCTGCACGTTCGGGACGGCCTCCTGGTCGGCAACATCAACATGGCGCTGCTGCTGGAAGG
CGGCGGCCACTACCTATGCGACTTCAAGACCACGTACAAAGCGAAGAAGGTCGTCCAGCTGCCCGACGCG
CACTTCGTGGACCACCGCATCGAAATCCTGGGGAACGATTCGGACTACAACAAGGTCAAGTTGTACGAGC
ACGCTGTGGCACGCTATAGCCCGCTCCCGTCGCAGGTCTGGTTCGAAGGCGGCGGCGGGGAGAACCTGTA
TTTCCAGGACTACAAGGACGACGACGACAAGTGATTTAAATAACCCCTTGGGGCCTCTAAACGGGTCTTG
AGGGGTTTTTTGTTAACTAGCGTACGATCGAATTCCTGCAGCTCACGGTAACTGATGCCGTATTTGCAGT
ACCAGCGTACGGCCCACAGAATGATGTCACGCTGAAAATGCCGGCCTTTGAATGGGTTCATGTGCAGCTC
CATCAGCAAAAGGGGATGATAAGTTTATCACCACCGACTATTTGCAACAGTGCCGTTGATCGTGCTATGA
TCGACTGATGTCATCAGCGGTGGAGTGCAATGTCGTGCAATACGAATGGCGAAAAGCCGAGCTCATCGGT
CAGCTTCTCAACCTTGGGGTTACCCCCGGCGGTGTGCTGCTGGTCCACAGCTCCTTCCGTAGCGTCCGGC
CCCTCGAAGATGGGCCACTTGGACTGATCGAGGCCCTGCGTGCTACGCTGGGTCCGGGAGGGACGCTCGT
CATGCCCTCGTGGTCAGGTCTGGACGACGAGCCGTTCGATCCTGCCACGTCGCCCGTTACACCGGACCTT
GGAGTTGTCTCTGACACATTCTGGCGCCTGCCAAATGTAAAGCGCAGCGCCCATCCATTTGCCTTTGCGG
CAGCGGGGCCACAGGCAGAGCAGATCATCTCTGATCCATTGCCCCTGCCACCTTACTCGCCTGCAAGCCC
GGTCGCCCGTGTCCATGAACTCGATGGGCAGGTACTTCTCCTCGGCGTGGGACACGATGCCAACACGACG
CTGCATCTTGCCGAGTTGATGGCAAAGGTTCCCTATGGGGTGCCGAGACACTGCACCATTCTTCAGGATG
GCAAGTTGGTACGCGTCGATTATCTCGAGAATGACCACTGCTGTGAGCGCTTTGCCTTGGCGGACAGGTG
GCTCAAGGAGAAGAGCCTTCAGAAGGAAGGTCCAGTCGGTCATGCCTTTGCTCGGTTGATCCGCTCCCGC
GACATTGTGGCGACAGCCCTGGGTCAACTGGGCCGAGATCCGTTGATCTTCCTGCATCCGCCAGAGGCGG
GATGCGAAGAATGCGATGCCGCTCGCCAGTCGATTGGCTGAGCTCATGAGCGGAGAACGAGATGACGTTG
GAGGGGCAAGGTCGCGCTGATTGCTGGGGCAACACGGGGGATCCACTAGTTCCATGAGCGTCAGACCCCG
TAGAAAAGATCAAAGGATCTTCTTGAGATCCTTTTTTTCTGCGCGTAATCTGCTGCTTGCAAACAAAAAA
ACCACCGCTACCAGCGGTGGTTTGTTTGCCGGATCAAGAGCTACCAACTCTTTTTCCGAAGGTAACTGGC
TTCAGCAGAGCGCAGATACCAAATACTGTCCTTCTAGTGTAGCCGTAGTTAGGCCACCACTTCAAGAACT
CTGTAGCACCGCCTACATACCTCGCTCTGCTAATCCTGTTACCAGTGGCTGCTGCCAGTGGCGATAAGTC
GTGTCTTACCGGGTTGGACTCAAGACGATAGTTACCGGATAAGGCGCAGCGGTCGGGCTGAACGGGGGGT
TCGTGCACACAGCCCAGCTTGGAGCGAACGACCTACACCGAACTGAGATACCTACAGCGTGAGCTATGAG
AAAGCGCCACGCTTCCCGAGGGGAGAAAGGCGGACAGGTATCCGGTAAGCGGCAGGGTCGGAACAGGAGA
GCGCACGAGGGAGCTTCCAGGGGGAAACGCCTGGTATCTTTATAGTCCTGTCGGGTTTCGCCACCTCTGA
CTTGAGCGTCGATTTTTGTGATGCTCGTCAGGGGGGCGGAGCCTATGGAAAAACGCCAGCAACGCGGCCT
TTTTACGGTTCCTGGCCTTTTGCTGGCCTTTTGCTCACATGTTCTTTCCTGCGTTATCCCCTGATTCTGT
GGATAACCGTATTACCGCCTTTGAGTGAGCTGATACCGCTCGCCGCAGCCGAACGACCGAGCGCAACGCG
TGCGGCCGCGGTACCCGGGGATCCTCTAGAGTCGACCACCAAGGGCACCATCTCTGCTTGGGCCACCCCG
TTGGCCGCAGCCAGCTCGCTGAGAGCCGTGAACGACAGGGCGAACGCCAGCCCGCCGACGGCGAGGGTTC
CGACCGCTGCAACTCCCGGTGCAACCTTGTCCCGGTCTATTCTCTTCACTGCACCAGCTCCAATCTGGTG
TGAATGCCCCTCGTCTGTTCGCGCAGGCGGGGGGCTCTATTCGTTTGTCAGCATCGAAAGTAGCCAGATC
AGGGATGCGTTGCAACCGCGTATGCCCAGGTCAGAAGAGTCGCACAAGAGTTGCAGACCCCTGGAAAGAA
AAATGGCCAGAGGGCGAAAACACCCTCTGACCAGCGGAGCGGGCGACGGGAATCGAACCCGCGTAGCTAG
TTTGGAAGAATGGGTGTCTGCCGACCACATATGGGCCGGTCAAGATAGGTTTTTACCCCCTCTCGGCTGC
ATCCTCTAAGTGGAAAGAAATTGCAGGTCGTAGAAGCGCGTTGAAGCCTGAGAGTTGCACAGGAGTTGCA
ACCCGGTAGCCTTGTTCACGACGAGAGGAGACCTAGTTGGCACGTCGCGGATGGGGATCGCTGAAGACTC
AGCGCAGCGGGAGGATCCAAGCCTCATACGTCAACCCGCAGGACGGTGTGAGGTACTACGCGCTGCAGAC
CTACGACAACAAGATGGACGCCGAAGCCTGGCTCGCGGGCGAGAAGCGGCTCATCGAGATGGAGACCTGG
ACCCCTCCACAGGACCGGGCGAAGAAGGCAGCCGCCAGCGCCATCACGCTGGAGGAGTACACCCGGAAGT
GGCTCGTGGAGCGCGACCTCGCAGACGGCACCAGGGATCTGTACAGCGGGCACGCGGAGCGCCGCATCTA
CCCGGTGCTAGGTGAAGTGGCGGTCACAGAGATGACGCCAGCTCTGGTGCGTGCGTGGTGGGCCGGGATG
GGTAGGAAGCACCCGACTGCCCGCCGGCATGCCTACAACGTCCTCCGGGCGGTGATGAACACAGCGGTCG
AGGACAAGCTGATCGCAGAGAACCCGTGCCGGATCGAGCAGAAGGCAGCCGATGAGCGCGACGTAGAGGC
GCTGACGCCTGAGGAGCTGGACATCGTCGCCGCTGAGATCTTCGAGCACTACCGGATCGCGGCATACATC
CTGGCGTGGACGAGCCTCCGGTTCGGAGAGCTGATCGAGCTTCGCCGCAAGGACATCGTGGACGACGGCA
TGACGATGAAGCTCCGGGTGCGCCGTGGCGCTTCCCGCGTGGGGAACAAGATCGTCGTTGGCAACGCCAA
GACCGTCCGGTCGAAGCGTCCTGTGACGGTTCCGCCTCACGTCGCGGAGATGATCCGAGCGCACATGAAG
GACCGTACGAAGATGAACAAGGGCCCCGAGGCATTCCTGGTGACCACGACGCAGGGCAACCGG
Features (pLannotate 1.2.2; 15 found; start..end, strand, type, name):
    308..412     -  CDS            32 (fragment): VG32_BPML5 - Protein predicted: Swiss-Prot protein existence level 4. From Mycobacterium phage L5 (Mycobacteriophage L5).
    468..572     +  CDS            Y4104_STRCO (fragment): Protein inferred from homology: Swiss-Prot protein existence level 3. From Streptomyces coelicolor (strain ATCC BAA-471 / A3(2) / M145).
    630..649     +  promoter       tight TRE promoter (fragment): Tet-responsive promoter PTight, consisting of seven tet operator sequences followed by the minimal CMV promoter
    656..673     +  promoter       tight TRE promoter (fragment): Tet-responsive promoter PTight, consisting of seven tet operator sequences followed by the minimal CMV promoter
    687..705     +  promoter       T7 promoter: promoter for bacteriophage T7 RNA polymerase
    943..1332    +  CDS            resC (fragment): RESC_BACSU - Also known as ypxC. Protein inferred from homology: Swiss-Prot protein existence level 3. Required for the biogenesis of c-type cytochromes. From Bacillus subtilis (strain 168).
   1417..1704    +  CDS            resC (fragment): RESC_BACSU - Also known as ypxC. Protein inferred from homology: Swiss-Prot protein existence level 3. Required for the biogenesis of c-type cytochromes. From Bacillus subtilis (strain 168).
   1735..2421    +  CDS            Dendra2: Dendra2 is a photoconvertible green fluorescent protein published in 2006, derived from Dendronephthya sp.. It has high acid sensitivity.
   2461..2481    +  CDS            FLAG (fragment): FLAG® epitope tag, followed by an enterokinase cleavage site
   2490..2532    +  terminator     T7 terminator (fragment): transcription terminator for bacteriophage T7 RNA polymerase
   2738..3538    +  CDS            ApmR: aminoglycoside 3-N-acetyltransferase type IV ; aac(3)IV; confers resistance to apramycin (Paget and Davies, 1996)
   3605..3622    -  misc_feature   MCS (fragment): pBluescript multiple cloning site
   3663..4251    +  rep_origin     ori: high-copy-number ColE1/pMB1/pBR322/pUC origin of replication
   4419..4447    +  misc_feature   MCS (fragment): pUC18/19 multiple cloning site
   5007..246     +  CDS            33 (across the origin): VINT_BPML5 - Also known as int. Protein inferred from homology: Swiss-Prot protein existence level 3. Integrase is necessary for integration of the phage into the host genome by site-specific recombination. From Mycobacterium phage L5 (Mycobacteriophage L5).
