[The description below was written by a language model from this plasmid's Addgene catalogue record and pLannotate feature annotations shown in this document.]
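Description:
pMSR:MSMEG_0974:Dendra is an integrating mycobacterial expression plasmid built on the pMSR:Dendra backbone to produce a C-terminal fluorescent fusion of the Mycobacterium smegmatis gene MSMEG_0974. In E. coli it replicates as a high-copy plasmid from a ColE1/pUC-type origin and is selected with apramycin through the aac(3)IV acetyltransferase gene. It carries no mycobacterial replication origin in the annotated features. Instead, it encodes the mycobacteriophage L5 integrase, which spans the numbering origin of the 5,873 nt sequence, next to a fragment of L5 gene 32. This integrase directs site-specific insertion at the chromosomal L5 attachment site, giving stable single-copy maintenance in mycobacteria.

The MSMEG_0974 open reading frame was inserted by ligation-independent cloning downstream of the pmycTetO promoter, a mycobacterial promoter carrying tet operator sequences. The annotation software detected these operators as short "tight TRE" fragments, which are tetO matches rather than a mammalian promoter. Operators of this kind allow repression or induction where a Tet repressor is present, although the record does not describe a repressor on this plasmid. A T7 promoter sits just upstream of the insert and a T7 terminator fragment lies after the fusion, allowing T7 polymerase-driven expression in suitable E. coli strains. The insert shows partial homology to Bacillus subtilis ResC, a protein needed for c-type cytochrome biogenesis, but the record does not state the function of MSMEG_0974. The coding sequence continues through a Gly-Ala linker into Dendra2, a green-to-red photoconvertible fluorescent protein, and ends with a single FLAG epitope.

The plasmid belongs to a systematic mycobacterial gene resource. Its design suits imaging the localisation of the tagged protein in M. smegmatis, and the FLAG tag permits immunodetection or affinity capture.
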