Addgene plasmid #174963: pMSR:MSMEG_0974:Dendra
Purpose: C-term fluorescent fusion
Depositing lab: Keith Derbyshire & Joseph Wade. Depositing organization: Wadsworth Center, New York State Department of Health. Publication: A Mycobacterial Systems Resource for the Research Community. Judd JA, Canestrari J, Clark R, Joseph A, Lapierre P, Lasek-Nesselquist E, Mir M, Palumbo M, Smith C, Stone M, Upadhyay A, Wirth SE, Dedrick RM, Meier CG, Russell DA, Dills A, Dove E, Kester J, Wolf ID, Zhu J, Rubin ER, Fortune S, Hatfull GF, Gray TA, Wade JT, Derbyshire KM. mBio. 2021 Mar 2;12(2). pii: mBio.02401-20. doi: 10.1128/mBio.02401-20. PubMed 33653882.
Backbone
  Vector backbone: pMSR:Dendra
  Vector type: Bacterial Expression ; Integrating Mycobacterial Expression Vector attL5. T7 expression in E. coli
Growth in bacteria
  Bacterial resistance: Apramycin, 25 μg/mL
  Growth temperature: 37°C
  Growth strain: DH5alpha
  Copy number: High Copy
Gene/Insert
  Gene/Insert name: MSMEG_0974
  Species: M. smegmatis
  Promoter: pmycTetO
  Tag / fusion protein: Gly-Ala Linker/Dendra2/1x Flag Tag (C terminal on insert)
  Cloning method: Ligation Independent Cloning
  Sequencing primers: 5′ TGATAGAGTTTGTCCTCCCTATCAG; 3′ TCCATATGCACCTTGACACG
Resource information
  A portion of this plasmid was derived from a plasmid made by: CP000480.1
Terms and licenses: Academic/Nonprofit Terms; Industry Terms: Not Available to Industry
Depositor comments: 5' cloning site: AseI (destroyed), 3' cloning site: HindIII (not destroyed)
How to cite: pMSR:MSMEG_0974:Dendra was a gift from Keith Derbyshire & Joseph Wade (Addgene plasmid # 174963 ; http://n2t.net/addgene:174963 ; RRID:Addgene_174963)
