>Addgene plasmid #174963 | pMSR:MSMEG_0974:Dendra | depositor partial sequence | sequence record 339357 | partial
ATGATGAATACCGAGCACATCGATATCGGGCTGGCCCGGTACTCCGACTGGGCGTTCACGTCCTCGGTGC
TGGTGCTGGTGGGTGCACTGCTGCTGCTCGCCGTCGAGATGGCGTACAGCCGCAGCCGCCGCGTCGAGTC
CCGTGAGCTGGTCGGGGCGGGCGGGCCCTCGGTGGTCGGCGCCGACAGCGCGACCCCCGGCGTCGTCGTG
GAGAGCCCCAAGCGGCCGTTCGACGAGCGGGTCGGCAAGACCGGTCTGGCACTGACCTACGTCGGTATCG
GTCTGCTGCTGGTGTGCATCGTGCTGCGCGGCGTGTCCACCTCGCGCGTGCCGTGGGGCAACATGTACGA
GTTCATCAACCTGACGTGCTTCTGCGGGCTGGTGGCCGCCGCGGTCGTGCTGCGCAGGCCGCAGTACCGC
ACGCTGTGGGTGTTCGTGCTCGTGCCGGTGCTGATCCTGTTGACCGTCTCGGGCCGCTGGCTCTACACCA
ACGCCGCCCCGGTGATGCCCGCGCTGCAGTCGTACTGGCTGCCCATCCACGTGTCGGTGGTGAGCCTGGG
CTCGGGTGTGTTCCTGGTGGCGGGCGTCGCGAGCATCCTGTTCCTGCTGAAGATGTCGCCGCTGGGCCAA
CCGCAGGAGGGGCGTGACAGCGTGTGGGCGCGGATCATCGACCGCGTGCCCGACGCGCAGACGCTGGACC
GGATCGCCTACCGCACCACGATCTTCGCGTTCCCGGTGTTCGGCTTCGGCGTCATCTTCGGCGCGATCTG
GGCCGAGGAGGCCTGGGGCCGCTACTGGGGCTGGGACCCCAAGGAGACCGTGTCGTTCATCGCGTGGGTC
GTGTACGCGGCGTACCTGCACGCCCGCTCGACCGCGGGGTGGCGTGACCGCAAGGCCGCCTGGATCAACG
TCGTCGGTTTCGTCGCGATGGTCTTCAACCTGTTCTTCATCAACCTGGTCACCGTCGGCCTGCATTCGTA
CGCGGGAGTCGGC
